Addgene plasmid #77912: AK7 gRNA (BRDN0001487047)
Purpose: 3rd generation lentiviral gRNA plasmid targeting human AK7
Depositing lab: John Doench & David Root. Depositing organization: Broad Institute. Publication: Optimized sgRNA design to maximize activity and minimize off-target effects of CRISPR-Cas9. Doench JG, Fusi N, Sullender M, Hegde M, Vaimberg EW, Donovan KF, Smith I, Tothova Z, Wilen C, Orchard R, Virgin HW, Listgarten J, Root DE. Nat Biotechnol. 2016 Jan 18. doi: 10.1038/nbt.3437. PubMed 26780180.
Backbone
  Vector backbone: lentiGuide-Puro
  Backbone manufacturer: Zhang Lab (Addgene plasmid # 52963)
  Vector type: Mammalian Expression, Lentiviral, CRISPR
  Selectable markers: Puromycin
Growth in bacteria
  Bacterial resistance: Ampicillin, 100 μg/mL
  Growth temperature: 37°C
  Growth strain: DH5alpha
  Copy number: High Copy
Gene/Insert
  Gene/Insert name: AK7 (alt names: AK7; NM_152327.3)
  gRNA/shRNA sequence: AGCTTCCTCAACCAAAGTGA
  Species: H. sapiens (human)
  Entrez Gene: AK7
  Promoter: hU6
  Cloning method: Unknown
  Sequencing primers: 5′ U6-F; 3′ pS2-R
Terms and licenses: Academic/Nonprofit Terms; Industry Terms: Not Available to Industry
Depositor comments: The gRNA was designed to target the following Genbank reference sequence(s): NM_152327.3. Note that this plasmid does NOT contain Cas9. It should be used in conjunction with lentiCas9-Blast (Addgene #52962) or otherwise with cell lines already expressing Cas9. Browse the full kinome gRNA library at http://www.addgene.org/pooled-library/broadgpp-human-kinome/ or visit http://www.broadinstitute.org/rnai/public/ for detailed protocols and information.
How to cite: AK7 gRNA (BRDN0001487047) was a gift from John Doench & David Root (Addgene plasmid # 77912 ; http://n2t.net/addgene:77912 ; RRID:Addgene_77912)
