[The description below was written by a language model from this plasmid's Addgene catalogue record and pLannotate feature annotations shown in this document.]
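Description:
AK7 gRNA (BRDN0001487047) is a third-generation lentiviral guide RNA plasmid built on the lentiGuide-Puro backbone and designed to target the human adenylate kinase 7 gene (AK7) for CRISPR-Cas9 editing. It is propagated in E. coli as a high-copy plasmid through a ColE1/pUC-type origin with ampicillin selection (AmpR). The backbone also carries an f1 origin, an SV40 origin and poly(A) signal, and remnants of lac and phage-promoter cloning elements.

The lentiviral transfer cassette begins with an RSV promoter fused to a truncated HIV-1 5' LTR, which makes genomic RNA production Tat-independent. This is followed by the Ψ packaging signal with a partial gag sequence, the Rev response element for Rev-dependent nuclear export, and a cPPT/CTS that aids nuclear import of the preintegration complex. Within this frame, a human U6 RNA polymerase III promoter drives the AK7-specific spacer joined to the Streptococcus pyogenes gRNA scaffold. Downstream, the EF-1α core promoter with its intron A expresses puromycin N-acetyltransferase, allowing puromycin selection of transduced mammalian cells. A WPRE enhances transcript expression, and the self-inactivating ΔU3 3' LTR disables LTR promoter activity after integration.

The plasmid does not encode Cas9, so it must be used with a separate Cas9 lentiviral vector or in cells that already express Cas9. The guide was designed against the AK7 reference transcript and corresponds to a member of a human kinome gRNA library, so it suits single-gene knockout of AK7 or follow-up of hits from pooled screens.
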