Features (pLannotate 1.2.2; 29 found; start..end, strand, type, name):
     14..80      +  CDS            small t antigen (fragment): SV40 (simian virus 40) small t antigen
    106..317     +  promoter       EF-1α core promoter: core promoter for human elongation factor EF-1α
    318..1256    +  intron         EF-1α intron A: intron upstream of the start codon of human EF-1α
   1278..1877    +  CDS            PuroR (fragment): puromycin N-acetyltransferase; pac from Streptomyces; confers resistance to puromycin
   1893..2481    +  misc_feature   WPRE: woodchuck hepatitis virus posttranscriptional regulatory element
   2532..2551    +  misc_feature   cPPT/CTS (fragment): central polypurine tract and central termination sequence of HIV-1
   2553..2786    +  LTR            3' LTR (ΔU3): self-inactivating 3' long terminal repeat (LTR) from HIV-1
   2864..2985    +  polyA_signal   SV40 poly(A) signal: SV40 polyadenylation signal
   3025..3160    +  rep_origin     SV40 ori: SV40 origin of replication
   3181..3199    -  promoter       T7 promoter: promoter for bacteriophage T7 RNA polymerase
   3207..3362    +  CDS            lacZα (fragment): LacZα fragment of β-galactosidase; lacZ fragment
   3367..3795    +  rep_origin     f1 ori (sequence partly withheld): f1 bacteriophage origin of replication; arrow indicates direction of (+) strand synthesis
   3848..3952    +  promoter       AmpR promoter: bla
   3953..4813    +  CDS            AmpR: β-lactamase; bla; confers resistance to ampicillin, carbenicillin, and related antibiotics
   4984..5572    +  rep_origin     ori: high-copy-number ColE1/pMB1/pBR322/pUC origin of replication
   5755..5847    +  CDS            lacI (fragment): lac repressor; lacI; The lac repressor binds to the lac operator to inhibit transcription in E. coli. This inhibition can be relieved by adding lactose or isopropyl-β-D-thiogalactopyranoside (IPTG).
   5860..5881    +  protein_bind   CAP binding site: CAP binding activates transcription in the presence of cAMP. E. coli catabolite activator protein
   5896..5926    +  promoter       lac promoter: promoter for the E. coli lac operon
   5934..5950    +  protein_bind   lac operator: The lac repressor binds to the lac operator to inhibit transcription in E. coli. This inhibition can be relieved by adding lactose or isopropyl-β-D-thiogalactopyranoside (IPTG). lac repressor encoded by lacI
   5995..6013    +  promoter       T3 promoter: promoter for bacteriophage T3 RNA polymerase
   6041..6267    +  promoter       RSV promoter: Rous sarcoma virus enhancer/promoter
   6268..6448    +  LTR            5' LTR (truncated): truncated 5' long terminal repeat (LTR) from HIV-1
   6495..6620    +  misc_feature   HIV-1 Ψ: packaging signal of human immunodeficiency virus type 1
   6604..6967    +  CDS            HIV-1 gag (fragment): gag protein from human immunodeficiency virus 1; gag
   7113..7346    +  misc_feature   RRE: The Rev response element (RRE) of HIV-1 allows for Rev-dependent mRNA export from the nucleus to the cytoplasm.
   7723..7749    +  CDS            Rev (fragment): human immunodeficiency virus 1 (HIV-1) Rev protein; rev; enhances nuclear export of unspliced and incompletely spliced viral mRNAs
   7753..7993    +  promoter       U6 promoter: RNA polymerase III promoter for human U6 snRNA
   8023..8098    +  misc_RNA       gRNA scaffold: guide RNA scaffold for the Streptococcus pyogenes CRISPR/Cas9 system
   8154..8271    +  misc_feature   cPPT/CTS: central polypurine tract and central termination sequence of HIV-1
>Addgene plasmid #77912 | AK7 gRNA (BRDN0001487047) | addgene full sequence | sequence record 188640 | Addgene Assembled Sequence
CCCGGGTGCAAAGATGGATAAAGTTTTAAACAGAGAGGAATCTTTGCAGCTAATGGACCTTCTAGGTCTT
GAAAGGAGTGGGAATTGGCTCCGGTGCCCGTCAGTGGGCAGAGCGCACATCGCCCACAGTCCCCGAGAAG
TTGGGGGGAGGGGTCGGCAATTGATCCGGTGCCTAGAGAAGGTGGCGCGGGGTAAACTGGGAAAGTGATG
TCGTGTACTGGCTCCGCCTTTTTCCCGAGGGTGGGGGAGAACCGTATATAAGTGCAGTAGTCGCCGTGAA
CGTTCTTTTTCGCAACGGGTTTGCCGCCAGAACACAGGTAAGTGCCGTGTGTGGTTCCCGCGGGCCTGGC
CTCTTTACGGGTTATGGCCCTTGCGTGCCTTGAATTACTTCCACCTGGCTGCAGTACGTGATTCTTGATC
CCGAGCTTCGGGTTGGAAGTGGGTGGGAGAGTTCGAGGCCTTGCGCTTAAGGAGCCCCTTCGCCTCGTGC
TTGAGTTGAGGCCTGGCCTGGGCGCTGGGGCCGCCGCGTGCGAATCTGGTGGCACCTTCGCGCCTGTCTC
GCTGCTTTCGATAAGTCTCTAGCCATTTAAAATTTTTGATGACCTGCTGCGACGCTTTTTTTCTGGCAAG
ATAGTCTTGTAAATGCGGGCCAAGATCTGCACACTGGTATTTCGGTTTTTGGGGCCGCGGGCGGCGACGG
GGCCCGTGCGTCCCAGCGCACATGTTCGGCGAGGCGGGGCCTGCGAGCGCGGCCACCGAGAATCGGACGG
GGGTAGTCTCAAGCTGGCCGGCCTGCTCTGGTGCCTGGCCTCGCGCCGCCGTGTATCGCCCCGCCCTGGG
CGGCAAGGCTGGCCCGGTCGGCACCAGTTGCGTGAGCGGAAAGATGGCCGCTTCCCGGCCCTGCTGCAGG
GAGCTCAAAATGGAGGACGCGGCGCTCGGGAGAGCGGGCGGGTGAGTCACCCACACAAAGGAAAAGGGCC
TTTCCGTCCTCAGCCGTCGCTTCATGTGACTCCACGGAGTACCGGGCGCCGTCCAGGCACCTCGATTAGT
TCTCGAGCTTTTGGAGTACGTCGTCTTTAGGTTGGGGGGAGGGGTTTTATGCGATGGAGTTTCCCCACAC
TGAGTGGGTGGAGACTGAAGTTAGGCCAGCTTGGCACTTGATGTAATTCTCCTTGGAATTTGCCCTTTTT
GAGTTTGGATCTTGGTTCATTCTCAAGCCTCAGACAGTGGTTCAAAGTTTTTTTCTTCCATTTCAGGTGT
CGTGACGTACGGCCACCATGACCGAGTACAAGCCCACGGTGCGCCTCGCCACCCGCGACGACGTCCCCAG
GGCCGTACGCACCCTCGCCGCCGCGTTCGCCGACTACCCCGCCACGCGCCACACCGTCGATCCGGACCGC
CACATCGAGCGGGTCACCGAGCTGCAAGAACTCTTCCTCACGCGCGTCGGGCTCGACATCGGCAAGGTGT
GGGTCGCGGACGACGGCGCCGCCGTGGCGGTCTGGACCACGCCGGAGAGCGTCGAAGCGGGGGCGGTGTT
CGCCGAGATCGGCCCGCGCATGGCCGAGTTGAGCGGTTCCCGGCTGGCCGCGCAGCAACAGATGGAAGGC
CTCCTGGCGCCGCACCGGCCCAAGGAGCCCGCGTGGTTCCTGGCCACCGTCGGAGTCTCGCCCGACCACC
AGGGCAAGGGTCTGGGCAGCGCCGTCGTGCTCCCCGGAGTGGAGGCGGCCGAGCGCGCCGGGGTGCCCGC
CTTCCTGGAGACCTCCGCGCCCCGCAACCTCCCCTTCTACGAGCGGCTCGGCTTCACCGTCACCGCCGAC
GTCGAGGTGCCCGAAGGACCGCGCACCTGGTGCATGACCCGCAAGCCCGGTGCCTGAACGCGTTAAGTCG
ACAATCAACCTCTGGATTACAAAATTTGTGAAAGATTGACTGGTATTCTTAACTATGTTGCTCCTTTTAC
GCTATGTGGATACGCTGCTTTAATGCCTTTGTATCATGCTATTGCTTCCCGTATGGCTTTCATTTTCTCC
TCCTTGTATAAATCCTGGTTGCTGTCTCTTTATGAGGAGTTGTGGCCCGTTGTCAGGCAACGTGGCGTGG
TGTGCACTGTGTTTGCTGACGCAACCCCCACTGGTTGGGGCATTGCCACCACCTGTCAGCTCCTTTCCGG
GACTTTCGCTTTCCCCCTCCCTATTGCCACGGCGGAACTCATCGCCGCCTGCCTTGCCCGCTGCTGGACA
GGGGCTCGGCTGTTGGGCACTGACAATTCCGTGGTGTTGTCGGGGAAATCATCGTCCTTTCCTTGGCTGC
TCGCCTGTGTTGCCACCTGGATTCTGCGCGGGACGTCCTTCTGCTACGTCCCTTCGGCCCTCAATCCAGC
GGACCTTCCTTCCCGCGGCCTGCTGCCGGCTCTGCGGCCTCTTCCGCGTCTTCGCCTTCGCCCTCAGACG
AGTCGGATCTCCCTTTGGGCCGCCTCCCCGCGTCGACTTTAAGACCAATGACTTACAAGGCAGCTGTAGA
TCTTAGCCACTTTTTAAAAGAAAAGGGGGGACTGGAAGGGCTAATTCACTCCCAACGAAGACAAGATCTG
CTTTTTGCTTGTACTGGGTCTCTCTGGTTAGACCAGATCTGAGCCTGGGAGCTCTCTGGCTAACTAGGGA
ACCCACTGCTTAAGCCTCAATAAAGCTTGCCTTGAGTGCTTCAAGTAGTGTGTGCCCGTCTGTTGTGTGA
CTCTGGTAACTAGAGATCCCTCAGACCCTTTTAGTCAGTGTGGAAAATCTCTAGCAGTACGTATAGTAGT
TCATGTCATCTTATTATTCAGTATTTATAACTTGCAAAGAAATGAATATCAGAGAGTGAGAGGAACTTGT
TTATTGCAGCTTATAATGGTTACAAATAAAGCAATAGCATCACAAATTTCACAAATAAAGCATTTTTTTC
ACTGCATTCTAGTTGTGGTTTGTCCAAACTCATCAATGTATCTTATCATGTCTGGCTCTAGCTATCCCGC
CCCTAACTCCGCCCATCCCGCCCCTAACTCCGCCCAGTTCCGCCCATTCTCCGCCCCATGGCTGACTAAT
TTTTTTTATTTATGCAGAGGCCGAGGCCGCCTCGGCCTCTGAGCTATTCCAGAAGTAGTGAGGAGGCTTT
TTTGGAGGCCTAGGGACGTACCCAATTCGCCCTATAGTGAGTCGTATTACGCGCGCTCACTGGCCGTCGT
TTTACAACGTCGTGACTGGGAAAACCCTGGCGTTACCCAACTTAATCGCCTTGCAGCACATCCCCCTTTC
GCCAGCTGGCGTAATAGCGAAGAGGCCCGCACCGATCGCCCTTCCCAACAGTTGCGCAGCCTGAATGGCG
AATGGG
[124 nt withheld, positions 3367-3490]
C
[91 nt withheld, positions 3492-3582]
A
[49 nt withheld, positions 3584-3632]
CCTTTGACGTTGGAGTCCACGTTCTTT
[37 nt withheld, positions 3660-3696]
ACCCTATCTCGGTCTATTCTTTTGATTTATAAGGGATTTTGCCGATTTCGGCCTATTGGTTAAAAAATGA
GCTGATTTAACAAAAATTTAACGCGAATTTTAACAAAATATTAACGCTTACAATTTAGGTGGCACTTTTC
GGGGAAATGTGCGCGGAACCCCTATTTGTTTATTTTTCTAAATACATTCAAATATGTATCCGCTCATGAG
ACAATAACCCTGATAAATGCTTCAATAATATTGAAAAAGGAAGAGTATGAGTATTCAACATTTCCGTGTC
GCCCTTATTCCCTTTTTTGCGGCATTTTGCCTTCCTGTTTTTGCTCACCCAGAAACGCTGGTGAAAGTAA
AAGATGCTGAAGATCAGTTGGGTGCACGAGTGGGTTACATCGAACTGGATCTCAACAGCGGTAAGATCCT
TGAGAGTTTTCGCCCCGAAGAACGTTTTCCAATGATGAGCACTTTTAAAGTTCTGCTATGTGGCGCGGTA
TTATCCCGTATTGACGCCGGGCAAGAGCAACTCGGTCGCCGCATACACTATTCTCAGAATGACTTGGTTG
AGTACTCACCAGTCACAGAAAAGCATCTTACGGATGGCATGACAGTAAGAGAATTATGCAGTGCTGCCAT
AACCATGAGTGATAACACTGCGGCCAACTTACTTCTGACAACGATCGGAGGACCGAAGGAGCTAACCGCT
TTTTTGCACAACATGGGGGATCATGTAACTCGCCTTGATCGTTGGGAACCGGAGCTGAATGAAGCCATAC
CAAACGACGAGCGTGACACCACGATGCCTGTAGCAATGGCAACAACGTTGCGCAAACTATTAACTGGCGA
ACTACTTACTCTAGCTTCCCGGCAACAATTAATAGACTGGATGGAGGCGGATAAAGTTGCAGGACCACTT
CTGCGCTCGGCCCTTCCGGCTGGCTGGTTTATTGCTGATAAATCTGGAGCCGGTGAGCGTGGGTCTCGCG
GTATCATTGCAGCACTGGGGCCAGATGGTAAGCCCTCCCGTATCGTAGTTATCTACACGACGGGGAGTCA
GGCAACTATGGATGAACGAAATAGACAGATCGCTGAGATAGGTGCCTCACTGATTAAGCATTGGTAACTG
TCAGACCAAGTTTACTCATATATACTTTAGATTGATTTAAAACTTCATTTTTAATTTAAAAGGATCTAGG
TGAAGATCCTTTTTGATAATCTCATGACCAAAATCCCTTAACGTGAGTTTTCGTTCCACTGAGCGTCAGA
CCCCGTAGAAAAGATCAAAGGATCTTCTTGAGATCCTTTTTTTCTGCGCGTAATCTGCTGCTTGCAAACA
AAAAAACCACCGCTACCAGCGGTGGTTTGTTTGCCGGATCAAGAGCTACCAACTCTTTTTCCGAAGGTAA
CTGGCTTCAGCAGAGCGCAGATACCAAATACTGTTCTTCTAGTGTAGCCGTAGTTAGGCCACCACTTCAA
GAACTCTGTAGCACCGCCTACATACCTCGCTCTGCTAATCCTGTTACCAGTGGCTGCTGCCAGTGGCGAT
AAGTCGTGTCTTACCGGGTTGGACTCAAGACGATAGTTACCGGATAAGGCGCAGCGGTCGGGCTGAACGG
GGGGTTCGTGCACACAGCCCAGCTTGGAGCGAACGACCTACACCGAACTGAGATACCTACAGCGTGAGCT
ATGAGAAAGCGCCACGCTTCCCGAAGGGAGAAAGGCGGACAGGTATCCGGTAAGCGGCAGGGTCGGAACA
GGAGAGCGCACGAGGGAGCTTCCAGGGGGAAACGCCTGGTATCTTTATAGTCCTGTCGGGTTTCGCCACC
TCTGACTTGAGCGTCGATTTTTGTGATGCTCGTCAGGGGGGCGGAGCCTATGGAAAAACGCCAGCAACGC
GGCCTTTTTACGGTTCCTGGCCTTTTGCTGGCCTTTTGCTCACATGTTCTTTCCTGCGTTATCCCCTGAT
TCTGTGGATAACCGTATTACCGCCTTTGAGTGAGCTGATACCGCTCGCCGCAGCCGAACGACCGAGCGCA
GCGAGTCAGTGAGCGAGGAAGCGGAAGAGCGCCCAATACGCAAACCGCCTCTCCCCGCGCGTTGGCCGAT
TCATTAATGCAGCTGGCACGACAGGTTTCCCGACTGGAAAGCGGGCAGTGAGCGCAACGCAATTAATGTG
AGTTAGCTCACTCATTAGGCACCCCAGGCTTTACACTTTATGCTTCCGGCTCGTATGTTGTGTGGAATTG
TGAGCGGATAACAATTTCACACAGGAAACAGCTATGACCATGATTACGCCAAGCGCGCAATTAACCCTCA
CTAAAGGGAACAAAAGCTGGAGCTGCAAGCTTAATGTAGTCTTATGCAATACTCTTGTAGTCTTGCAACA
TGGTAACGATGAGTTAGCAACATGCCTTACAAGGAGAGAAAAAGCACCGTGCATGCCGATTGGTGGAAGT
AAGGTGGTACGATCGTGCCTTATTAGGAAGGCAACAGACGGGTCTGACATGGATTGGACGAACCACTGAA
TTGCCGCATTGCAGAGATATTGTATTTAAGTGCCTAGCTCGATACATAAACGGGTCTCTCTGGTTAGACC
AGATCTGAGCCTGGGAGCTCTCTGGCTAACTAGGGAACCCACTGCTTAAGCCTCAATAAAGCTTGCCTTG
AGTGCTTCAAGTAGTGTGTGCCCGTCTGTTGTGTGACTCTGGTAACTAGAGATCCCTCAGACCCTTTTAG
TCAGTGTGGAAAATCTCTAGCAGTGGCGCCCGAACAGGGACTTGAAAGCGAAAGGGAAACCAGAGGAGCT
CTCTCGACGCAGGACTCGGCTTGCTGAAGCGCGCACGGCAAGAGGCGAGGGGCGGCGACTGGTGAGTACG
CCAAAAATTTTGACTAGCGGAGGCTAGAAGGAGAGAGATGGGTGCGAGAGCGTCAGTATTAAGCGGGGGA
GAATTAGATCGCGATGGGAAAAAATTCGGTTAAGGCCAGGGGGAAAGAAAAAATATAAATTAAAACATAT
AGTATGGGCAAGCAGGGAGCTAGAACGATTCGCAGTTAATCCTGGCCTGTTAGAAACATCAGAAGGCTGT
AGACAAATACTGGGACAGCTACAACCATCCCTTCAGACAGGATCAGAAGAACTTAGATCATTATATAATA
CAGTAGCAACCCTCTATTGTGTGCATCAAAGGATAGAGATAAAAGACACCAAGGAAGCTTTAGACAAGAT
AGAGGAAGAGCAAAACAAAAGTAAGACCACCGCACAGCAAGCGGCCGCTGATCTTCAGACCTGGAGGAGG
AGATATGAGGGACAATTGGAGAAGTGAATTATATAAATATAAAGTAGTAAAAATTGAACCATTAGGAGTA
GCACCCACCAAGGCAAAGAGAAGAGTGGTGCAGAGAGAAAAAAGAGCAGTGGGAATAGGAGCTTTGTTCC
TTGGGTTCTTGGGAGCAGCAGGAAGCACTATGGGCGCAGCGTCAATGACGCTGACGGTACAGGCCAGACA
ATTATTGTCTGGTATAGTGCAGCAGCAGAACAATTTGCTGAGGGCTATTGAGGCGCAACAGCATCTGTTG
CAACTCACAGTCTGGGGCATCAAGCAGCTCCAGGCAAGAATCCTGGCTGTGGAAAGATACCTAAAGGATC
AACAGCTCCTGGGGATTTGGGGTTGCTCTGGAAAACTCATTTGCACCACTGCTGTGCCTTGGAATGCTAG
TTGGAGTAATAAATCTCTGGAACAGATTTGGAATCACACGACCTGGATGGAGTGGGACAGAGAAATTAAC
AATTACACAAGCTTAATACACTCCTTAATTGAAGAATCGCAAAACCAGCAAGAAAAGAATGAACAAGAAT
TATTGGAATTAGATAAATGGGCAAGTTTGTGGAATTGGTTTAACATAACAAATTGGCTGTGGTATATAAA
ATTATTCATAATGATAGTAGGAGGCTTGGTAGGTTTAAGAATAGTTTTTGCTGTACTTTCTATAGTGAAT
AGAGTTAGGCAGGGATATTCACCATTATCGTTTCAGACCCACCTCCCAACCCCGAGGGGACCCAGAGAGG
GCCTATTTCCCATGATTCCTTCATATTTGCATATACGATACAAGGCTGTTAGAGAGATAATTAGAATTAA
TTTGACTGTAAACACAAAGATATTAGTACAAAATACGTGACGTAGAAAGTAATAATTTCTTGGGTAGTTT
GCAGTTTTAAAATTATGTTTTAAAATGGACTATCATATGCTTACCGTAACTTGAAAGTATTTCGATTTCT
TGGCTTTATATATCTTGTGGAAAGGACGAAACACCGAGCTTCCTCAACCAAAGTGAGTTTTAGAGCTAGA
AATAGCAAGTTAAAATAAGGCTAGTCCGTTATCAACTTGAAAAAGTGGCACCGAGTCGGTGCTTTTTTAA
GCTTGGCGTAACTAGATCTTGAGACAAATGGCAGTATTCATCCACAATTTTAAAAGAAAAGGGGGGATTG
GGGGGTACAGTGCAGGGGAAAGAATAGTAGACATAATAGCAACAGACATACAAACTAAAGAATTACAAAA
ACAAATTACAAAAATTCAAAATTTTCGGGTTTATTACAGGGACAGCAGAGATCCACTTTGGCGCCGGCTC
GAGGGGG
