>Addgene plasmid #77912 | AK7 gRNA (BRDN0001487047) | depositor partial sequence | sequence record 145372 | Target Sequence
AGCTTCCTCAACCAAAGTGA
