>Addgene plasmid #77912 | AK7 gRNA (BRDN0001487047) | addgene partial sequence | sequence record 188639 | hU6-F
GAAAGTAATAATTTCTTGGGTAGTTTGCAGTTTTAAAATTATGTTTTAAAATGGACTATCATATGCTTAC
CGTAACTTGAAAGTATTTCGATTTCTTGGCTTTATATATCTTGTGGAAAGGACGAAACACCGAGCTTCCT
CAACCAAAGTGAGTTTTAGAGCTAGAAATAGCAAGTTAAAATAAGGCTAGTCCGTTATCAACTTGAAAAA
GTGGCACCGAGTCGGTGCTTTTTTAAGCTTGGCGTAACTAGATCTTGAGACAAATGGCAGTATTCATCCA
CAATTTTAAAAGAAAAGGGGGGATTGGGGGGTACAGTGCAGGGGAAAGAATAGTAGACATAATAGCAACA
GACATACAAACTAAAGAATTACAAAAACAAATTACAAAAATTCAAAATTTTCGGGTTTATTACAGGGACA
GCAGAGATCCACTTTGGCGCCGGCTCGAGGGGGCCCGGGTGCAAAGATGGATAAAGTTTTAAACAGAGAG
GAATCTTTGCAGCTAATGGACCTTCTAGGTCTTGAAAGGAGTGGGAATTGGCTCCGGTGCCCGTCAGTGG
GCAGAGCGCA
